Addgene plasmid #236787: MCUabbb-Flag-PLYS1
Purpose: MCU-MCUB fusion in abbb pattern. Only the initial MCU has a mitochondrial targeting sequence.
Depositing lab: Dipayan Chaudhuri. Depositing organization: University of Utah. Publication: Mechanism of MCUB-Dependent Inhibition of Mitochondrial Calcium Uptake. Rai NK, Eberhardt DR, Balynas AM, MacEwen MJS, Bratt AR, Sancak Y, Chaudhuri D. J Cell Physiol. 2025 Apr;240(4):e70033. doi: 10.1002/jcp.70033. PubMed 40227803.
Backbone
  Vector backbone: pLYS1
  Backbone size w/o insert (bp): 7327
  Vector type: Mammalian Expression, Lentiviral
  Selectable markers: Puromycin
Growth in bacteria
  Bacterial resistance: Ampicillin, 100 μg/mL
  Growth temperature: Room Temperature
  Growth strain: NEB Stable
  Copy number: High Copy
Gene/Insert
  Gene/Insert name: MCUB, MCU mixed tetramer (alt name: MCU-MCUB-MCUB-MCUB)
  Species: H. sapiens (human)
  Insert size (bp): 3903
  Entrez Gene: MCU (a.k.a. C10orf42, CCDC109A, HsMCU); MCUB (a.k.a. CCDC109B)
  Promoter: CMV
  Tag / fusion protein: FLAG (C terminal on insert)
  Cloning method: Gibson Cloning
Terms and licenses: Academic/Nonprofit Terms; Industry Terms: Not Available to Industry
Depositor comments: Please visit https://doi.org/10.1101/2024.11.25.625228 for bioRxiv preprint.
How to cite: MCUabbb-Flag-PLYS1 was a gift from Dipayan Chaudhuri (Addgene plasmid # 236787 ; http://n2t.net/addgene:236787 ; RRID:Addgene_236787)
