[The description below was written by a language model from this plasmid's Addgene catalogue record and pLannotate feature annotations shown in this document.]
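Description:
MCUabbb-Flag-PLYS1 is a lentiviral mammalian expression plasmid of about 11.2 kb built on the pLYS1 backbone. It encodes a concatenated human mitochondrial calcium uniporter tetramer. In E. coli it is maintained through a high-copy ColE1/pUC-type origin and selected with ampicillin via the β-lactamase gene. The backbone also carries an f1 origin, an SV40 origin, and remnants of lac and phage promoter elements. The viral portion has the layout of a third-generation self-inactivating HIV-1 vector. An RSV promoter drives a truncated 5' LTR, followed by the Ψ packaging signal with a partial gag sequence, the Rev response element, a cPPT/CTS element, and a ΔU3 3' LTR with a downstream SV40 polyadenylation signal. These elements allow the genomic RNA to be packaged when helper functions are supplied in trans, and they leave the integrated provirus without LTR promoter activity.

The payload is an insert of about 3.9 kb, assembled by Gibson cloning and expressed from the CMV enhancer/promoter; a fragment of a U6 promoter lies just upstream. It consists of one MCU coding segment followed by three MCUB segments in a single reading frame, the "abbb" pattern, ending in a C-terminal FLAG epitope. Only the leading MCU unit retains a mitochondrial targeting sequence, so the whole fusion is imported as one polypeptide with a fixed 1:3 subunit stoichiometry. Downstream, a human PGK promoter drives puromycin N-acetyltransferase for selection of transduced or transfected mammalian cells. According to the associated publication title, the construct was used to study how MCUB inhibits mitochondrial calcium uptake, here by fixing the subunit composition of the channel.
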