Features (pLannotate 1.2.2; 32 found; start..end, strand, type, name):
      1..589     +  rep_origin     ori: high-copy-number ColE1/pMB1/pBR322/pUC origin of replication
    772..864     +  CDS            lacI (fragment): lac repressor; lacI; The lac repressor binds to the lac operator to inhibit transcription in E. coli. This inhibition can be relieved by adding lactose or isopropyl-β-D-thiogalactopyranoside (IPTG).
    877..898     +  protein_bind   CAP binding site: CAP binding activates transcription in the presence of cAMP. E. coli catabolite activator protein
    913..943     +  promoter       lac promoter: promoter for the E. coli lac operon
    947..969     +  protein_bind   lac operator (fragment): The lac repressor binds to the lac operator to inhibit transcription in E. coli. This inhibition can be relieved by adding lactose or isopropyl-β-D-thiogalactopyranoside (IPTG). lac repressor encoded by lacI
   1012..1030    +  promoter       T3 promoter: promoter for bacteriophage T3 RNA polymerase
   1058..1284    +  promoter       RSV promoter: Rous sarcoma virus enhancer/promoter
   1285..1465    +  LTR            5' LTR (truncated): truncated 5' long terminal repeat (LTR) from HIV-1
   1512..1637    +  misc_feature   HIV-1 Ψ: packaging signal of human immunodeficiency virus type 1
   1621..1984    +  CDS            HIV-1 gag (fragment): gag protein from human immunodeficiency virus 1; gag
   2130..2363    +  misc_feature   RRE: The Rev response element (RRE) of HIV-1 allows for Rev-dependent mRNA export from the nucleus to the cytoplasm.
   2740..2840    +  CDS            Rev (fragment): human immunodeficiency virus 1 (HIV-1) Rev protein; rev; enhances nuclear export of unspliced and incompletely spliced viral mRNAs
   2890..3073    +  promoter       U6 promoter (fragment): RNA polymerase III promoter for human U6 snRNA
   3064..3198    +  enhancer       CMV enhancer (fragment): human cytomegalovirus immediate early enhancer; contains an 18-bp deletion relative to the standard CMV enhancer
   3199..3402    +  promoter       CMV promoter: human cytomegalovirus (CMV) immediate early promoter
   3497..4483    +  CDS            MCU (fragment): MCU_HUMAN - Also known as C10orf42 From Homo sapiens (Human).
   4586..5413    +  CDS            MCUB (fragment): MCUB_HUMAN - Also known as CCDC109B From Homo sapiens (Human).
   5501..6337    +  CDS            MCUB (fragment): MCUB_HUMAN - Also known as CCDC109B From Homo sapiens (Human).
   6434..7258    +  CDS            MCUB (fragment): MCUB_HUMAN - Also known as CCDC109B From Homo sapiens (Human).
   7307..7330    +  CDS            FLAG: FLAG® epitope tag, followed by an enterokinase cleavage site
   7381..7498    +  misc_feature   cPPT/CTS: central polypurine tract and central termination sequence of HIV-1
   7547..8057    +  promoter       hPGK promoter: human phosphoglycerate kinase 1 promoter
   8079..8678    +  CDS            PuroR: puromycin N-acetyltransferase; pac from Streptomyces alboniger; confers resistance to puromycin
   8721..8804    +  CDS            nef (fragment): NEF_HV1Z2 - Experimental evidence at protein level: Swiss-Prot protein existence level 1. Extracellular Nef protein targets CD4(+) T-lymphocytes for apoptosis by interacting with CXCR4 surface receptors. From Human immunodeficiency virus type 1 group M subtype D (isolate Z2/CDC-Z34) (HIV-1).
   8806..9039    +  LTR            3' LTR (ΔU3): self-inactivating 3' long terminal repeat (LTR) from HIV-1
   9111..9232    +  polyA_signal   SV40 poly(A) signal: SV40 polyadenylation signal
   9272..9407    +  rep_origin     SV40 ori: SV40 origin of replication
   9428..9446    -  promoter       T7 promoter: promoter for bacteriophage T7 RNA polymerase
   9454..9609    +  CDS            lacZα (fragment): LacZα fragment of β-galactosidase; lacZ fragment
   9614..10042   +  rep_origin     f1 ori (sequence partly withheld): f1 bacteriophage origin of replication; arrow indicates direction of (+) strand synthesis
  10095..10199   +  promoter       AmpR promoter: bla
  10200..11060   +  CDS            AmpR: β-lactamase; bla; confers resistance to ampicillin, carbenicillin, and related antibiotics
>Addgene plasmid #236787 | MCUabbb-Flag-PLYS1 | addgene full sequence | sequence record 469942 | Addgene NGS Result
TTGAGATCCTTTTTTTCTGCGCGTAATCTGCTGCTTGCAAACAAAAAAACCACCGCTACCAGCGGTGGTT
TGTTTGCCGGATCAAGAGCTACCAACTCTTTTTCCGAAGGTAACTGGCTTCAGCAGAGCGCAGATACCAA
ATACTGTTCTTCTAGTGTAGCCGTAGTTAGGCCACCACTTCAAGAACTCTGTAGCACCGCCTACATACCT
CGCTCTGCTAATCCTGTTACCAGTGGCTGCTGCCAGTGGCGATAAGTCGTGTCTTACCGGGTTGGACTCA
AGACGATAGTTACCGGATAAGGCGCAGCGGTCGGGCTGAACGGGGGGTTCGTGCACACAGCCCAGCTTGG
AGCGAACGACCTACACCGAACTGAGATACCTACAGCGTGAGCTATGAGAAAGCGCCACGCTTCCCGAAGG
GAGAAAGGCGGACAGGTATCCGGTAAGCGGCAGGGTCGGAACAGGAGAGCGCACGAGGGAGCTTCCAGGG
GGAAACGCCTGGTATCTTTATAGTCCTGTCGGGTTTCGCCACCTCTGACTTGAGCGTCGATTTTTGTGAT
GCTCGTCAGGGGGGCGGAGCCTATGGAAAAACGCCAGCAACGCGGCCTTTTTACGGTTCCTGGCCTTTTG
CTGGCCTTTTGCTCACATGTTCTTTCCTGCGTTATCCCCTGATTCTGTGGATAACCGTATTACCGCCTTT
GAGTGAGCTGATACCGCTCGCCGCAGCCGAACGACCGAGCGCAGCGAGTCAGTGAGCGAGGAAGCGGAAG
AGCGCCCAATACGCAAACCGCCTCTCCCCGCGCGTTGGCCGATTCATTAATGCAGCTGGCACGACAGGTT
TCCCGACTGGAAAGCGGGCAGTGAGCGCAACGCAATTAATGTGAGTTAGCTCACTCATTAGGCACCCCAG
GCTTTACACTTTATGCTTCCGGCTCGTATGTTGTGTGGAATTGTGAGCGGATAACAATTTCACACAGGAA
ACAGCTATGACCATGATTACGCCAAGCGCGCAATTAACCCTCACTAAAGGGAACAAAAGCTGGAGCTGCA
AGCTTAATGTAGTCTTATGCAATACTCTTGTAGTCTTGCAACATGGTAACGATGAGTTAGCAACATGCCT
TACAAGGAGAGAAAAAGCACCGTGCATGCCGATTGGTGGAAGTAAGGTGGTACGATCGTGCCTTATTAGG
AAGGCAACAGACGGGTCTGACATGGATTGGACGAACCACTGAATTGCCGCATTGCAGAGATATTGTATTT
AAGTGCCTAGCTCGATACATAAACGGGTCTCTCTGGTTAGACCAGATCTGAGCCTGGGAGCTCTCTGGCT
AACTAGGGAACCCACTGCTTAAGCCTCAATAAAGCTTGCCTTGAGTGCTTCAAGTAGTGTGTGCCCGTCT
GTTGTGTGACTCTGGTAACTAGAGATCCCTCAGACCCTTTTAGTCAGTGTGGAAAATCTCTAGCAGTGGC
GCCCGAACAGGGACTTGAAAGCGAAAGGGAAACCAGAGGAGCTCTCTCGACGCAGGACTCGGCTTGCTGA
AGCGCGCACGGCAAGAGGCGAGGGGCGGCGACTGGTGAGTACGCCAAAAATTTTGACTAGCGGAGGCTAG
AAGGAGAGAGATGGGTGCGAGAGCGTCAGTATTAAGCGGGGGAGAATTAGATCGCGATGGGAAAAAATTC
GGTTAAGGCCAGGGGGAAAGAAAAAATATAAATTAAAACATATAGTATGGGCAAGCAGGGAGCTAGAACG
ATTCGCAGTTAATCCTGGCCTGTTAGAAACATCAGAAGGCTGTAGACAAATACTGGGACAGCTACAACCA
TCCCTTCAGACAGGATCAGAAGAACTTAGATCATTATATAATACAGTAGCAACCCTCTATTGTGTGCATC
AAAGGATAGAGATAAAAGACACCAAGGAAGCTTTAGACAAGATAGAGGAAGAGCAAAACAAAAGTAAGAC
CACCGCACAGCAAGCGGCCGCTGATCTTCAGACCTGGAGGAGGAGATATGAGGGACAATTGGAGAAGTGA
ATTATATAAATATAAAGTAGTAAAAATTGAACCATTAGGAGTAGCACCCACCAAGGCAAAGAGAAGAGTG
GTGCAGAGAGAAAAAAGAGCAGTGGGAATAGGAGCTTTGTTCCTTGGGTTCTTGGGAGCAGCAGGAAGCA
CTATGGGCGCAGCGTCAATGACGCTGACGGTACAGGCCAGACAATTATTGTCTGGTATAGTGCAGCAGCA
GAACAATTTGCTGAGGGCTATTGAGGCGCAACAGCATCTGTTGCAACTCACAGTCTGGGGCATCAAGCAG
CTCCAGGCAAGAATCCTGGCTGTGGAAAGATACCTAAAGGATCAACAGCTCCTGGGGATTTGGGGTTGCT
CTGGAAAACTCATTTGCACCACTGCTGTGCCTTGGAATGCTAGTTGGAGTAATAAATCTCTGGAACAGAT
TTGGAATCACACGACCTGGATGGAGTGGGACAGAGAAATTAACAATTACACAAGCTTAATACACTCCTTA
ATTGAAGAATCGCAAAACCAGCAAGAAAAGAATGAACAAGAATTATTGGAATTAGATAAATGGGCAAGTT
TGTGGAATTGGTTTAACATAACAAATTGGCTGTGGTATATAAAATTATTCATAATGATAGTAGGAGGCTT
GGTAGGTTTAAGAATAGTTTTTGCTGTACTTTCTATAGTGAATAGAGTTAGGCAGGGATATTCACCATTA
TCGTTTCAGACCCACCTCCCAACCCCGAGGGGACCCGACAGGCCCGAAGGAATAGAAGAAGAAGGTGGAG
AGAGAGACAGAGACAGATCCATTCGATTAGTGAACGGATCTCGACGGTATCGATCACGAGACTAGCCTCG
AGCGGCCGCCCCCTTCACCGAGGGCCTATTTCCCATGATTCCTTCATATTTGCATATACGATACAAGGCT
GTTAGAGAGATAATTGGAATTAATTTGACTGTAAACACAAAGATATTAGTACAAAATACGTGACGTAGAA
AGTAATAATTTCTTGGGTAGTTTGCAGTTTTAAAATTATGTTTTAAAATGGACTATCATATGCCAAGTAC
GCCCCCTATTGACGTCAATGACGGTAAATGGCCCGCCTGGCATTATGCCCAGTACATGACCTTATGGGAC
TTTCCTACTTGGCAGTACATCTACGTATTAGTCATCGCTATTACCATGGTGATGCGGTTTTGGCAGTACA
TCAATGGGCGTGGATAGCGGTTTGACTCACGGGGATTTCCAAGTCTCCACCCCATTGACGTCAATGGGAG
TTTGTTTTGGCACCAAAATCAACGGGACTTTCCAAAATGTCGTAACAACTCCGCCCCATTGACGCAAATG
GGCGGTAGGCGTGTACGGTGGGAGGTCTATATAAGCAGAGCTGGTTTAGTGAACCGTCAGATCCGCTAGC
ATGGCGGCCGCCGCAGGTAGATCGCTCCTGCTGCTCCTCTCCTCTCGGGGCGGCGGCGGCGGGGGCGCCG
GCGGCTGCGGGGCGCTGACTGCCGGCTGCTTCCCTGGGCTGGGCGTCAGCCGCCACCGGCAGCAGCAGCA
CCACCGGACGGTACACCAGAGGATCGCTTCCTGGCAGAATTTGGGAGCTGTTTATTGCAGCACTGTTGTG
CCCTCTGATGATGTTACAGTGGTTTATCAAAATGGGTTACCTGTGATATCTGTGAGGCTACCATCCCGGC
GTGAACGCTGTCAGTTCACACTCAAGCCTATCTCTGACTCTGTTGGTGTATTTTTACGACAACTGCAAGA
AGAGGATCGGGGAATTGACAGAGTTGCTATCTATTCACCAGATGGTGTTCGCGTTGCTGCTTCAACAGGA
ATAGACCTCCTCCTCCTTGATGACTTTAAGCTGGTCATTAATGACTTAACATACCACGTACGACCACCAA
AAAGAGACCTCTTAAGTCATGAAAATGCAGCAACGCTGAATGATGTAAAGACATTGGTCCAGCAACTATA
CACCACACTGTGCATTGAGCAGCACCAGTTAAACAAGGAAAGGGAGCTTATTGAAAGACTAGAGGATCTC
AAAGAGCAGCTGGCTCCCCTGGAAAAGGTACGAATTGAGATTAGCAGAAAAGCTGAGAAGAGGACCACTT
TGGTGCTATGGGGTGGCCTTGCCTACATGGCCACACAGTTTGGCATTTTGGCCCGGCTTACCTGGTGGGA
ATATTCCTGGGACATCATGGAGCCAGTAACATACTTCATCACTTATGGAAGTGCCATGGCAATGTATGCA
TATTTTGTAATGACACGCCAGGAATATGTTTATCCAGAAGCCAGAGACAGACAATACTTACTATTTTTCC
ATAAAGGAGCCAAAAAGTCACGTTTTGACCTAGAGAAATACAATCAACTCAAGGATGCAATTGCTCAGGC
AGAAATGGACCTTAAGAGACTGAGAGACCCATTACAAGTACATCTGCCTCTCCGACAAATTGGTGAAAAA
GATTCTAGTCTCGAGCTGCCTACAGCTAATGGCGACGGCGGAGCACTGGCTCTGGATTCTCTGACAGTTC
TTGGCGCTGGCGGCAACAACGCCAACGATGTCGACACTGTGATATACAGACACGGTCTTCCTCTTGTGAC
GTTGACTCTCCCTTCCCGAAAGGAGCGCTGTCAGTTCGTCGTAAAGCCTATGCTGTCTACTGTCGGAAGT
TTCTTGCAAGATTTGCAGAATGAAGATAAGGGGATCAAAACGGCAGCAATTTTCACGGCAGACGGCAACA
TGATCTCCGCATCCACCTTGATGGACATCTTGCTTATGAATGACTTTAAACTTGTTATCAATAAAATTGC
TTACGATGTCCAATGCCCAAAACGCGAGAAGCCATCTAACGAACATACGGCTGAAATGGAACACATGAAA
AGCCTCGTTCACCGCTTGTTTACTATCCTTCATCTGGAGGAATCACAGAAAAAACGAGAACATCATCTCC
TGGAAAAGATAGACCATCTCAAAGAGCAACTTCAGCCTTTGGAGCAAGTGAAAGCAGGAATAGAGGCGCA
CAGCGAAGCGAAAACAAGCGGCCTCCTGTGGGCTGGCTTGGCATTGTTGAGTATCCAAGGGGGGGCTCTG
GCTTGGTTGACTTGGTGGGTTTATTCATGGGACATAATGGAGCCAGTCACCTACTTTATCACATTCGCTA
ACTCTATGGTATTCTTTGCGTACTTTATAGTTACAAGGCAAGATTACACATATTCCGCAGTAAAGAGTAG
GCAGTTCCTTCAGTTCTTTCATAAAAAGAGTAAGCAGCAGCACTTCGATGTACAACAGTATAATAAACTC
AAAGAAGACCTCGCGAAGGCTAAAGAGTCTTTGAAGCAGGCGCGGCACTCACTTTGTCTTCAAATGCAGG
TTGAGGAGCTCAATGAAAAAAACGGATCCCTTCCCACCGCAAATGGTGATGGGGGAGCCTTGGCTCTCGA
TTCCCTGACTGTTCTTGGTGCGGGCGGGAATAATGCGAATGATGGTACCACCGTGATCTACAGACACGGC
CTGCCTCTGGTCACCCTGACACTGCCTAGCCGGAAAGAACGGTGCCAGTTCGTGGTCAAGCCCATGCTGT
CTACCGTGGGCAGCTTCCTCCAGGACCTCCAGAATGAGGACAAGGGCATCAAGACCGCCGCCATCTTTAC
CGCCGACGGCAACATGATCAGCGCCAGCACACTGATGGACATCCTGCTGATGAACGACTTCAAGCTGGTC
ATCAACAAGATCGCCTACGACGTGCAGTGCCCCAAGAGAGAGAAGCCCAGCAACGAGCACACCGCCGAGA
TGGAACACATGAAGTCCCTGGTGCACCGGCTGTTCACCATCCTGCACCTGGAAGAGTCCCAGAAGAAGAG
AGAGCACCATCTGCTGGAAAAGATCGACCACCTGAAAGAGCAGCTCCAGCCTCTGGAACAAGTGAAGGCC
GGAATCGAGGCCCACAGCGAGGCCAAAACATCTGGACTGCTGTGGGCTGGACTGGCCCTGCTGAGTATTC
AAGGCGGAGCACTGGCTTGGCTGACTTGGTGGGTGTACAGCTGGGACATCATGGAACCCGTGACCTACTT
CATCACCTTCGCCAACAGCATGGTGTTCTTCGCCTACTTTATCGTGACCCGGCAGGACTACACCTACAGC
GCCGTGAAGTCCAGACAGTTCCTCCAGTTCTTCCACAAGAAGTCCAAGCAGCAGCACTTCGATGTGCAGC
AGTACAACAAGCTGAAAGAGGACCTGGCCAAGGCCAAAGAGAGCCTGAAACAGGCCAGACACAGCCTGTG
CCTCCAGATGCAGGTCGAGGAACTGAACGAGAAGAACACCGGTCTGCCAACTGCCAATGGTGATGGGGGA
GCCTTGGCCCTGGACAGCCTCACCGTGCTCGGAGCCGGAGGCAATAACGCTAATGATCTGCAGACAGTAA
TTTACCGGCATGGCCTGCCCTTGGTGACACTCACCCTCCCGAGCCGCAAAGAACGTTGTCAGTTTGTGGT
AAAACCGATGCTGAGCACAGTCGGCAGCTTTCTCCAAGACCTGCAAAATGAAGACAAGGGCATAAAAACT
GCCGCGATCTTCACGGCTGATGGAAATATGATAAGTGCGTCGACTTTGATGGATATTCTCCTGATGAACG
ATTTTAAATTGGTTATAAACAAGATAGCATACGACGTCCAATGTCCTAAAAGGGAGAAGCCAAGTAACGA
GCACACTGCCGAAATGGAGCATATGAAATCCCTCGTCCACAGGTTGTTTACCATACTCCACCTGGAGGAA
TCGCAGAAAAAAAGGGAGCACCATTTGTTGGAAAAGATAGACCATCTGAAAGAGCAACTCCAACCTCTGG
AGCAGGTTAAGGCCGGTATAGAGGCACACAGCGAGGCGAAGACAAGTGGCTTGCTCTGGGCCGGTTTGGC
GCTGTTGTCGATCCAGGGAGGCGCGTTGGCATGGTTGACGTGGTGGGTTTATAGCTGGGACATTATGGAG
CCCGTGACCTACTTTATCACATTTGCAAATAGTATGGTTTTCTTTGCCTACTTCATTGTAACACGTCAGG
ATTACACCTACAGTGCAGTAAAAAGTAGGCAGTTTCTGCAATTCTTTCATAAGAAGTCCAAGCAGCAGCA
TTTTGACGTGCAGCAATACAACAAGCTCAAAGAAGATTTGGCAAAAGCCAAAGAAAGCCTCAAGCAGGCG
CGTCACTCGCTGTGTCTCCAAATGCAGGTAGAGGAACTGAATGAAAAGAATTCTAGAGGTGGATCTGGTG
GATCTGGTGGATCTGGTGGATCTATGGATTACAAGGATGACGATGACAAGTAAGGTACCGAATTCTCGAC
CTCGAGACAAATGGCAGTATTCATCCACAATTTTAAAAGAAAAGGGGGGATTGGGGGGTACAGTGCAGGG
GAAAGAATAGTAGACATAATAGCAACAGACATACAAACTAAAGAATTACAAAAACAAATTACAAAAATTC
AAAATTTTCGGGTTTATTACAGGGACAGCAGAGATCCACTTTGGCCGCGGCTCGAGGGGGTTGGGGTTGC
GCCTTTTCCAAGGCAGCCCTGGGTTTGCGCAGGGACGCGGCTGCTCTGGGCGTGGTTCCGGGAAACGCAG
CGGCGCCGACCCTGGGTCTCGCACATTCTTCACGTCCGTTCGCAGCGTCACCCGGATCTTCGCCGCTACC
CTTGTGGGCCCCCCGGCGACGCTTCCTGCTCCGCCCCTAAGTCGGGAAGGTTCCTTGCGGTTCGCGGCGT
GCCGGACGTGACAAACGGAAGCCGCACGTCTCACTAGTACCCTCGCAGACGGACAGCGCCAGGGAGCAAT
GGCAGCGCGCCGACCGCGATGGGCTGTGGCCAATAGCGGCTGCTCAGCAGGGCGCGCCGAGAGCAGCGGC
CGGGAAGGGGCGGTGCGGGAGGCGGGGTGTGGGGCGGTAGTGTGGGCCCTGTTCCTGCCCGCGCGGTGTT
CCGCATTCTGCAAGCCTCCGGAGCGCACGTCGGCAGTCGGCTCCCTCGTTGACCGAATCACCGACCTCTC
TCCCCAGGGGGATCCACCGGAGCTTACCATGACCGAGTACAAGCCCACGGTGCGCCTCGCCACCCGCGAC
GACGTCCCCAGGGCCGTACGCACCCTCGCCGCCGCGTTCGCCGACTACCCCGCCACGCGCCACACCGTCG
ATCCGGACCGCCACATCGAGCGGGTCACCGAGCTGCAAGAACTCTTCCTCACGCGCGTCGGGCTCGACAT
CGGCAAGGTGTGGGTCGCGGACGACGGCGCCGCGGTGGCGGTCTGGACCACGCCGGAGAGCGTCGAAGCG
GGGGCGGTGTTCGCCGAGATCGGCCCGCGCATGGCCGAGTTGAGCGGTTCCCGGCTGGCCGCGCAGCAAC
AGATGGAAGGCCTCCTGGCGCCGCACCGGCCCAAGGAGCCCGCGTGGTTCCTGGCCACCGTCGGCGTCTC
GCCCGACCACCAGGGCAAGGGTCTGGGCAGCGCCGTCGTGCTCCCCGGAGTGGAGGCGGCCGAGCGCGCC
GGGGTGCCCGCCTTCCTGGAGACCTCCGCGCCCCGCAACCTCCCCTTCTACGAGCGGCTCGGCTTCACCG
TCACCGCCGACGTCGAGGTGCCCGAAGGACCGCGCACCTGGTGCATGACCCGCAAGCCCGGTGCCTGACG
CCCGCCCCACGACCCGCAGCGCCCGACCGAAAGGAGCGCACGACCCCATGCATCGGTACCTTTAAGACCA
ATGACTTACAAGGCAGCTGTAGATCTTAGCCACTTTTTAAAAGAAAAGGGGGGACTGGAAGGGCTAATTC
ACTCCCAACGAAGACAAGATCTGCTTTTTGCTTGTACTGGGTCTCTCTGGTTAGACCAGATCTGAGCCTG
GGAGCTCTCTGGCTAACTAGGGAACCCACTGCTTAAGCCTCAATAAAGCTTGCCTTGAGTGCTTCAAGTA
GTGTGTGCCCGTCTGTTGTGTGACTCTGGTAACTAGAGATCCCTCAGACCCTTTTAGTCAGTGTGGAAAA
TCTCTAGCAGTAGTAGTTCATGTCATCTTATTATTCAGTATTTATAACTTGCAAAGAAATGAATATCAGA
GAGTGAGAGGAACTTGTTTATTGCAGCTTATAATGGTTACAAATAAAGCAATAGCATCACAAATTTCACA
AATAAAGCATTTTTTTCACTGCATTCTAGTTGTGGTTTGTCCAAACTCATCAATGTATCTTATCATGTCT
GGCTCTAGCTATCCCGCCCCTAACTCCGCCCATCCCGCCCCTAACTCCGCCCAGTTCCGCCCATTCTCCG
CCCCATGGCTGACTAATTTTTTTTATTTATGCAGAGGCCGAGGCCGCCTCGGCCTCTGAGCTATTCCAGA
AGTAGTGAGGAGGCTTTTTTGGAGGCCTAGGGACGTACCCAATTCGCCCTATAGTGAGTCGTATTACGCG
CGCTCACTGGCCGTCGTTTTACAACGTCGTGACTGGGAAAACCCTGGCGTTACCCAACTTAATCGCCTTG
CAGCACATCCCCCTTTCGCCAGCTGGCGTAATAGCGAAGAGGCCCGCACCGATCGCCCTTCCCAACAGTT
GCGCAGCCTGAATGGCGAATGGG
[124 nt withheld, positions 9614-9737]
C
[91 nt withheld, positions 9739-9829]
A
[49 nt withheld, positions 9831-9879]
CCTTTGACGTTGGAGTCCACGTTCTTT
[37 nt withheld, positions 9907-9943]
ACCCTATCTCGGTCTATTCTTTTGATTTATAAGGGATTTTGCCGATTTCGGCCTATTGGTTAAAAAATGA
GCTGATTTAACAAAAATTTAACGCGAATTTTAACAAAATATTAACGCTTACAATTTAGGTGGCACTTTTC
GGGGAAATGTGCGCGGAACCCCTATTTGTTTATTTTTCTAAATACATTCAAATATGTATCCGCTCATGAG
ACAATAACCCTGATAAATGCTTCAATAATATTGAAAAAGGAAGAGTATGAGTATTCAACATTTCCGTGTC
GCCCTTATTCCCTTTTTTGCGGCATTTTGCCTTCCTGTTTTTGCTCACCCAGAAACGCTGGTGAAAGTAA
AAGATGCTGAAGATCAGTTGGGTGCACGAGTGGGTTACATCGAACTGGATCTCAACAGCGGTAAGATCCT
TGAGAGTTTTCGCCCCGAAGAACGTTTTCCAATGATGAGCACTTTTAAAGTTCTGCTATGTGGCGCGGTA
TTATCCCGTATTGACGCCGGGCAAGAGCAACTCGGTCGCCGCATACACTATTCTCAGAATGACTTGGTTG
AGTACTCACCAGTCACAGAAAAGCATCTTACGGATGGCATGACAGTAAGAGAATTATGCAGTGCTGCCAT
AACCATGAGTGATAACACTGCGGCCAACTTACTTCTGACAACGATCGGAGGACCGAAGGAGCTAACCGCT
TTTTTGCACAACATGGGGGATCATGTAACTCGCCTTGATCGTTGGGAACCGGAGCTGAATGAAGCCATAC
CAAACGACGAGCGTGACACCACGATGCCTGTAGCAATGGCAACAACGTTGCGCAAACTATTAACTGGCGA
ACTACTTACTCTAGCTTCCCGGCAACAATTAATAGACTGGATGGAGGCGGATAAAGTTGCAGGACCACTT
CTGCGCTCGGCCCTTCCGGCTGGCTGGTTTATTGCTGATAAATCTGGAGCCGGTGAGCGTGGGTCTCGCG
GTATCATTGCAGCACTGGGGCCAGATGGTAAGCCCTCCCGTATCGTAGTTATCTACACGACGGGGAGTCA
GGCAACTATGGATGAACGAAATAGACAGATCGCTGAGATAGGTGCCTCACTGATTAAGCATTGGTAACTG
TCAGACCAAGTTTACTCATATATACTTTAGATTGATTTAAAACTTCATTTTTAATTTAAAAGGATCTAGG
TGAAGATCCTTTTTGATAATCTCATGACCAAAATCCCTTAACGTGAGTTTTCGTTCCACTGAGCGTCAGA
CCCCGTAGAAAAGATCAAAGGATCTTC
